Addgene plasmid #133134: pOPS0493
Purpose: Reporter plasmid with a 12-nucleotide specific "barcode" sequence. This plasmid is not available as an individual bacterial stab, but can be requested as part of the Plasmid-ID Kit (Kit #1000000168 ).
Depositing lab: Philip Poole. Depositing organization: University of Oxford. Publication: Optimizing Rhizobium-legume symbioses by simultaneous measurement of rhizobial competitiveness and N2 fixation in nodules. Mendoza-Suarez MA, Geddes BA, Sanchez-Canizares C, Ramirez-Gonzalez RH, Kirchhelle C, Jorrin B, Poole PS. Proc Natl Acad Sci U S A. 2020 May 5;117(18):9822-9831. doi: 10.1073/pnas.1921225117. Epub 2020 Apr 21. PubMed 32317381.
Backbone
  Vector backbone: pOGG026 (Addgene ID 113992)
  Vector type: Bacterial Expression
Growth in bacteria
  Bacterial resistance: Kanamycin, 50 μg/mL
  Growth temperature: 37°C
  Growth strain: ST18 (S17 delta pir delta hemA)
  Copy number: Low Copy
Gene/Insert
  Gene/Insert name: PU module (PsNifH from pOGG043), SC module (sfGFP from pOGG037), and T module (GCTGTACGGATT and universal primer binding site)
  Species: Synthetic
  Mutation: Domesticated for Golden Gate cloning
  Cloning method: Unknown
Terms and licenses: Academic/Nonprofit Terms; Industry Terms: Not Available to Industry
Depositor comments: The only difference is the sequence: GCTGTACGGATT . Please note that this plasmid may require a unique bacterial strain, so make sure to confirm that you can also obtain the appropriate growth strain. Please contact us or contact our distributors if you have any questions. This plasmid is not available as an individual bacterial stab, but can be requested as part of the Plasmid-ID Kit (Kit #1000000168 ).
How to cite: pOPS0493 was a gift from Philip Poole (Addgene plasmid # 133134)
