[The description below was written by a language model from this plasmid's Addgene catalogue record and pLannotate feature annotations shown in this document.]
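Description:
pOPS0493 is a low-copy, broad-host-range bacterial reporter plasmid built on the pOGG026 backbone and supplied as one member of a Plasmid-ID kit of barcoded constructs. The 7,030 nt sequence record shows an RK2/IncP-type replicon, with oriV and the trfA replication initiator gene that activates it. An IncP oriT allows conjugative mobilisation from a donor strain into recipient bacteria. Selection is by kanamycin resistance encoded by aphA1 (nptI). Plasmid maintenance without antibiotic is supported by the RK2 par region. This includes the parDE toxin-antitoxin pair, which kills cells that lose the plasmid, and the parA and parB partitioning genes. Lambda t0 and rrnB T1 terminators insulate the cloning region. Short tnpA, CloDF13 ori and lacZα annotations are only fragments, probably remnants of vector assembly rather than functional elements.

The payload was assembled from Golden Gate-domesticated modules. It consists of a promoter module carrying PsNifH, a coding module carrying superfolder GFP, and a terminator-position module holding a unique 12-nucleotide barcode next to a universal primer binding site. The feature table annotates sfGFP but not the promoter or the barcode, so their positions rest on the catalogue entry alone. According to the depositor, the barcode is the only difference between this plasmid and the others in the kit. Because nifH is a nitrogenase gene, GFP output from its promoter serves as a proxy for nitrogen-fixation activity. The barcode lets individual strains be identified and counted by amplification and sequencing from mixed populations. The associated publication uses this design to measure rhizobial competitiveness and N2 fixation in legume nodules at the same time.
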