Features (pLannotate 1.2.2; 14 found; start..end, strand, type, name):
      9..103     +  terminator     lambda t0 terminator: transcription terminator from phage lambda
    213..1025    +  CDS            aphA1: KKA1_ECOLX - Also known as nptI. Protein inferred from homology: Swiss-Prot protein existence level 3. Resistance to kanamycin and structurally-related aminoglycosides, including amikacin. From Escherichia coli.
   1179..1287    +  oriT           oriT: incP origin of transfer
   1348..2496    -  CDS            trfA: trans-acting replication protein that binds to and activates oriV
   2548..2829    -  CDS            tnpA (fragment): TN5P_ECOLX - Also known as tnp. Experimental evidence at protein level: Swiss-Prot protein existence level 1. Mediates transposition of transposon Tn5 by a 'cut and paste' mechanism. First, the monomeric transposase binds the 19 bp inverted DNA repeats flanking the transposon. Then, dimerization of the DNA- bound transposase creates a synaptic DNA complex. After nicking of the first DNA strand, excision of the transposon proceeds through a series of intermediates. The transposase then mediates the insertion of the transposon at a new site by strand transfer. The activity of the wild- type tran
   2889..3420    -  rep_origin     oriV: incP origin of replication
   3476..3511    -  rep_origin     CloDF13 ori (fragment): Plasmids containing the CloDF13 (CDF) origin of replication can be propagated in E. coli cells that contain additional plasmids with compatible origins.
   3635..3943    -  CDS            parE: PARE_ECOLX - Experimental evidence at protein level: Swiss-Prot protein existence level 1. Toxin component of a type II toxin-antitoxin (TA) system involved in plasmid partition. Acts by inhibiting DNA gyrase, converting supercoiled plasmid DNA into a singly cleaved linear form in an ATP-dependent fashion. To do so it probably interacts with one of the gyrase subunits. Gyrase inhibition is prevented by antitoxin ParD, and is reversed in vitro by incubation with ParD. In cells that have lost the plasmid filamentation and growth inhibition occur; this is suppressed when ParD is supplied in trans
   3943..4191    -  CDS            parD: PARD_ECOLX - Experimental evidence at protein level: Swiss-Prot protein existence level 1. Antitoxin component of a type II toxin-antitoxin (TA) system involved in plasmid partition. Inhibits the anti-DNA gyrase activity of toxin ParE; reverses and restores gyrase catalytic activity in vitro. The parDE operon alone is capable of stabilizing an RK2-derived minireplicon under defined growth conditions in several different Gram- negative bacteria. It does so by the post-segregational killing (PSK) of plasmid-free cells, also referred to as a plasmid addiction system. Binds its own promoter, autor
   4320..5162    +  CDS            parB: PARB4_ECOLX - Protein predicted: Swiss-Prot protein existence level 4. Involved in plasmid partition. From Escherichia coli.
   5126..5782    +  CDS            parA: PARA4_ECOLX - Protein inferred from homology: Swiss-Prot protein existence level 3. Involved in plasmid partition. From Escherichia coli.
   5942..6028    -  terminator     rrnB T1 terminator: Escherichia coli rrnB; transcription terminator T1 from the E. coli rrnB gene
   6275..6988    +  CDS            superfolder GFP: GFP variant that folds robustly even when fused to poorly folded proteins (Pédelacq et al., 2006)
   7007..7030    +  CDS            lacZα (fragment): LacZα fragment of β-galactosidase; lacZ fragment
>Addgene plasmid #133134 | pOPS0493 | addgene full sequence | sequence record 274639 | Addgene NGS Result
CGCTCTTGGACTCCTGTTGATAGATCCAGTAATGACCTCAGAACTCCATCTGGATTTGTTCAGAACGCTC
GGTTGCCGCCGGGCGTTTTTTATTGGTGAGAATCCAGGCAATTGTGTCTCAAAATCTCTGATGTTACATT
GCACAAGATAAAAATATATCATCATGAACAATAAAACTGTCTGCTTACATAAACAGTAATACAAGGGGTG
TTATGAGCCATATTCAGCGTGAAACGAGCTGTAGCCGTCCGCGTCTGAACAGCAACATGGATGCGGATCT
GTATGGCTATAAATGGGCGCGTGATAACGTGGGTCAGAGCGGCGCGACCATTTATCGTCTGTATGGCAAA
CCGGATGCGCCGGAACTGTTTCTGAAACATGGCAAAGGCAGCGTGGCGAACGATGTGACCGATGAAATGG
TGCGTCTGAACTGGCTGACCGAATTTATGCCGCTGCCGACCATTAAACATTTTATTCGCACCCCGGATGA
TGCGTGGCTGCTGACCACCGCGATTCCGGGCAAAACCGCGTTTCAGGTGCTGGAAGAATATCCGGATAGC
GGCGAAAACATTGTGGATGCGCTGGCCGTGTTTCTGCGTCGTCTGCATAGCATTCCGGTGTGCAACTGCC
CGTTTAACAGCGATCGTGTGTTTCGTCTGGCCCAGGCGCAGAGCCGTATGAACAACGGCCTGGTGGATGC
GAGCGATTTTGATGATGAACGTAACGGCTGGCCGGTGGAACAGGTGTGGAAAGAAATGCATAAACTGCTG
CCGTTTAGCCCGGATAGCGTGGTGACCCACGGCGATTTTAGCCTGGATAACCTGATTTTCGATGAAGGCA
AACTGATTGGCTGCATTGATGTGGGCCGTGTGGGCATTGCGGATCGTTATCAGGATCTGGCCATTCTGTG
GAACTGCCTGGGCGAATTTAGCCCGAGCCTGCAAAAACGTCTGTTTCAGAAATATGGCATTGATAATCCG
GATATGAACAAACTGCAATTTCATCTGATGCTGGATGAATTTTTCTAATAATTAATTGAACTACTTTTCC
GCTGCATAACCCTGCTTCGGGGTCATTATAGCGATTTTTTCGGTATATCCATCCTTTTTCGCACGATATA
CAGGATTTTGCCAAAGGGTTCGTGTAGACTTTCCTTGGTGTATCCAACGGCGTCAGCCGGGCAGGATAGG
TGAAGTAGGCCCACCCGCGAGCGGGTGTTCCTTCTTCACTGTCCCTTATTCGCACCTGGCGGTGCTCAAC
GGGAATCCTGCTCTGCGAGGCTGGCCGTAGGCCGGCCGCGATGCAGGTGGCTGCTGAACCCCCAGCCGGA
ACTGACCCCACAAGGCCCTAGCGTTTGCAATGCACCAGGTCATCATTGACCCAGGCGTGTTCCACCAGGC
CGCTGCCTCGCAACTCTTCGCAGGCTTCGCCGACCTGCTCGCGCCACTTCTTCACGCGGGTGGAATCCGA
TCCGCACATGAGGCGGAAGGTTTCCAGCTTGAGCGGGTACGGCTCCCGGTGCGAGCTGAAATAGTCGAAC
ATCCGTCGGGCCGTCGGCGACAGCTTGCGGTACTTCTCCCATATGAATTTCGTGTAGTGGTCGCCAGCAA
ACAGCACGACGATTTCCTCGTCGATCAGGACCTGGCAACGGGACGTTTTCTTGCCACGGTCCAGGACGCG
GAAGCGGTGCAGCAGCGACACCGATTCCAGGTGCCCAACGCGGTCGGACGTGAAGCCCATCGCCGTCGCC
TGTAGGCGCGACAGGCATTCCTCGGCCTTCGTGTAATACCGGCCATTGATCGACCAGCCCAGGTCCTGGC
AAAGCTCGTAGAACGTGAAGGTGATCGGCTCGCCGATAGGGGTGCGCTTCGCGTACTCCAACACCTGCTG
CCACACCAGTTCGTCATCGTCGGCCCGCAGCTCGACGCCGGTGTAGGTGATCTTCACGTCCTTGTTGACG
TGGAAAATGACCTTGTTTTGCAGCGCCTCGCGCGGGATTTTCTTGTTGCGCGTGGTGAACAGGGCAGAGC
GGGCCGTGTCGTTTGGCATCGCTCGCATCGTGTCCGGCCACGGCGCAATATCGAACAAGGAAAGCTGCAT
TTCCTTGATCTGCTGCTTCGTGTGTTTCAGCAACGCGGCCTGCTTGGCTTCGCTGACCTGTTTTGCCAGG
TCCTCGCCGGCGGTTTTTCGCTTCTTGGTCGTCATAGTTCCTCGCGTGTCGATGGTCATCGACTTCGCCA
AACCTGCCGCCTCCTGTTCGAGCCGACGCGAACGCTCCACGGCGGCCGATGGCGCGGGCAGGGCAGGGGG
AGCCAGTTGCACGCTGTCGCGCTCGATCTTGGCCGTAGCTTGCTGGACTATCGAGCCGACGGACTGGAAG
GTTTCGCGGGGCGCACGCATGACGGTGCGGCTTGCGATGGTTTCGGCATCCTCGGCGGAAAACCCCGCGT
CGATCAGTTCTTGCCTGTATGCCTTCCGGTCAAACGTCCGATTCATTCACCCTCCTTGCGGGATTGCCCC
GGAATTAATTCCCCGGATCGATCCGTCGATCTTGATCCCCTGCGCCATCAGATCCTTGGCGGCAAGAAAG
CCATCCAGTTTACTTTGCAGGGCTTCCCAACCTTACCAGAGGGCGCCCCAGCTGGCAATTCCGGTTCGCT
TGCTGTCCATAAAACCGCCCAGTCTAGCTATCGCCATGTAAGCCCACTGCAAGCTACCTGCTTTCTCTTT
GCGCTTGCGTTTTCCCTTGTCCAGATAGCCCAGTAGCTGACATTCATCCGGGGTCAGCACCGTTTCTGCG
GACTGGCTTTCTACGTGGCTGCCATTTTTGGGGTGAGGCCGTTCGCGGCCGAGGGGCGCAGCCCCTGGGG
GGATGGGAGGCCCGCGTTAGCGGGCCGGGAGGGTTCGAGAAGGGGGGGCACCCCCCTTCGGCGTGCGCGG
TCACGCGCACAGGGCGCAGCCCTGGTTAAAAACAAGGTTTATAAATATTGGTTTAAAAGCAGGTTAAAAG
ACAGGTTAGCGGTGGCCGAAAAACGGGCGGAAACCCTTGCAAATGCTGGATTTTCTGCCTGTGGACAGCC
CCTCAAATGTCAATAGGTGCGCCCCTCATCTGTCAGCACTCTGCCCCTCAAGTGTCAAGGATCGCGCCCC
TCATCTGTCAGTAGTCGCGCCCCTCAAGTGTCAATACCGCAGGGCACTTATCCCCAGGCTTGTCCACATC
ATCTGTGGGAAACTCGCGTAAAATCAGGCGTTTTCGCCGATTTGCGAGGCTGGCCAGCTCCACGTCGCCG
GCCGAAATCGAGCCTGCCCCTCATCTGTCAACGCCGCGCCGGGTGAGTCGGCCCCTCAAGTGTCAACGTC
CGCCCCTCATCTGTCAGTGAGGGCCAAGTTTTCCGCGAGGTATCCACAACGCCGGCGGCCCTACATGGCT
CTGCTGTAGTGAGTGGGTTGCGCTCCGGCAGCGGTCCTGATCCCCCGCAGAAAAAAAGGATCTCAAGAAG
ATCCTTTGATCTTTTCTACATTACTGCATGAGCTTGTGGAAGTGTGCTGAGCATAAATGATTCTCCTAGC
TGTTCTTTGGGTAAGTACGCCATCAGGACGTTGTGAGTGGCGCGATTTTTAGCGGCTGAAATCAGCCCTT
GAGCCTGTCGGCAAGTCGCGTCATGAGGTCCATGCGCTCATGCAGGATCGCCACGACCAACGCGGGTTCG
CCCGCACGCGGCAGGCAAAAAACGTAGTGGTGTTCGCAGCGGGCCATCCGCAGCGCGGGAAAGAGTTCGC
TCATGTCCTTAAACGGGCCTTCGCCGGCGGCAAGCCTGGCTATGCCCTGTTCCAGCTTAGCGATATAGCG
GCGCACCTGCGCCGCGCCCCACTCCCGGCGCGTGTAGCGGATGATGCCGCGTAGATCGGCTTCGGCCTCA
GCCGTGAGGATGTAGGCCGTCAAGCGCGATCCCCGCTGAGTTCTTCATCAAGAATTTCGCCGACGCTCTT
GGTGGACACCTTGCCGGCAAGCCCATCGTTGATGCGGTTCCCCAGCATGGTTTTCAGTTCCTGCCATGCC
TGATCGGCATCAGCGTCACCGGGGAACAGACGTTCGAGGGCGTATTGCTTAATGGTCTTGCCCTGCAAGG
CGGCCAGGGCTTTCAGGCTCTGGTGCTGCTGGTCCGTCATGTCGATTGTCAGGCGGCTCATTGGATAACC
TCCATAAAATACACGTAACCACATTAGCACATATGTGGGCGTGAGGCTACAGCGCGAGGCGCATTAAGGT
CGGGAAAATGCGCTAGGCGCATTTAAATTGCGTATTGCTGTAATGCGCCATGCCGGCTAGACTAGGCCCA
AATGGGTATACCCAATTTGACCAAGGGGGACGCGATGAGGGCGGCCAAGCACTACCGACAACTTCTATCC
ATCGACTTCAACATCGAGGCGCTGGCCTTCGTGCCTGGACCCGACGGCACACGCGGCCGGCGCATCCACG
TCCTGGGGCGCGAGGTCCGCGACCGGCCCGGCCTGGTCGAGTACCTTTCGCCGGCGTTCGGCTCGCGGGT
GGCGCTGGACGGCTACTGCAAGGCCAATTTCGATGCAGTGCTGCACCTGGCGTACCCCGATCATCAGCAA
TGGGGCCACGCATGAAGCGCCGAAGCTACGCCATGCTGCGCGCCGCTGCCGCGCTGGCCGTCCTGGTCGT
TGCCTCGCCGGCATGGGCCGAGCTGCGCGGCGAGGTCGTGCGCATCATCGACGGCGACACCATCGACGTG
CTGGTAGACAAGCAGCCGGTGCGCGTGCGCCTGGTGGACATTGACGCGCCGGAAAAGCGGCAAGCCTTCG
GCGAACGTGCGCGCCAGGCGCTGGCCGGCATGGTGTTCCGCCGGCACGTCCTGGTCGACGAGAAGGACAC
CGACCGTTACGGCCGCACGCTGGGCACCGTCTGGGTCAACATGGAGCTGGCCAGCCGGCCGCCGCAGCCG
CGCAACGTCAACGCCGCGATGGTTCACCAGGGCATGGCGTGGGCCTATCGCTTCCACGGCCGCGCGGCCG
ACCCTGAAATGCTGCGGCTCGAACAGGAGGCGCGAGGCAAGCGCGTCGGCCTCTGGTCCGATCCGCACGC
CGTCGAGCCGTGGAAATGGCGACGCGAGAGCAACAACCGGAGGGACGAAGGTTGAAGGTCGCCCGCATCT
ACCTGCGCGCCAGTACGGACGAGCAGAATCTTGAACGCCAGGAGAGCCTTGTAGCGGCCACGCGGGCCGC
CGGGTACTACGTCGCCGGCATCTACCGCGAGAAGGCGTCCGGCGCACGCGCCGACCGGCCCGAGCTGCTG
CGCATGATCGCGGACCTGCAACCTGGTGAAGTCGTCGTTGCGGAGAAGATCGACCGCATCAGCCGCTTGC
CGTTGGCCGAGGCCGAGCGCCTGGTTGCGTCGATCCGGGCCAAAGGGGCCAAGCTGGCCGTGCCTGGCGT
GGTGGACCTGTCGGAGCTGGCCGCCGAGGCGAACGGAGTGGCGAAAATCGTTCTGGAATCCGTCCAGGAC
ATGCTTTTGAAGCTCGCCTTGCAGATGGCCCGCGACGACTACGAGGATCGGCGCGAGCGTCAACGTCAGG
GTGTCCAGTTGGCGAAGGCCGCCGGCCGCTACACCGGCCGCAAACGTGACGCCGGCATGCACGACCGCAT
CATCACGCTTCGCTCCGGCGGATCGAGCATTGCCAAGACGGCCAAGCTGGTCGGATGCAGCCCGAGCCAG
GTCAAACGAGTGTGGGCGGCCTGGAACGCGCAGCAGCAAAAATAAAGCCGGGCAGTGCCCGGCTTTTCTC
ACCTTTTCGCGTCCCGCAGGGCCGCTGCGAGCGCCCTACCTAGATCCTCGCTTTCCCCCTCGGTGTAGTC
CGGCCAGGGCACGAAGGGCGCGGATGCGAACCTGTTGAGCAGGTCAGATCTAGGGCGGCGGATTTGTCCT
ACTCAGGAGAGCGTTCACCGACAAACAACAGATAAAACGAAAGGCCCAGTCTTTCGACTGAGCCTTTCGT
TTTATTTGATGCCTGCCGAATTCGGATCCGGAGCTCGACACGACATTGTCGTCACCTTTGTCGGGTCCGC
GACAAGCTTTTTGTTCCTCGATCCCGTATGTTTTCGCCTAAATATCTGAAACAGCAGCAAATTATTTTTC
GTTAGCTCAATCGGCCCACTTGGCACGAGTCTTGAAATTTATTGCGAGGCGGCGGAGCTGCCGGCCGCAT
CCGTGCGGCATAACCACGGTTGTGAACAAATGAAGGAAGGCCAAATGCGTAAAGGCGAAGAGCTGTTCAC
TGGTGTCGTCCCTATTCTGGTGGAACTGGATGGTGATGTCAACGGTCATAAGTTTTCCGTGCGTGGCGAG
GGTGAAGGTGACGCAACTAATGGTAAACTGACGCTGAAGTTCATCTGTACTACTGGTAAACTGCCGGTAC
CTTGGCCGACTCTGGTAACGACGCTGACTTATGGTGTTCAGTGCTTTGCTCGTTATCCGGACCATATGAA
GCAGCATGACTTCTTCAAGTCCGCCATGCCGGAAGGCTATGTGCAGGAACGCACGATTTCCTTTAAGGAT
GACGGCACGTACAAAACGCGTGCGGAAGTGAAATTTGAAGGCGATACCCTGGTAAACCGCATTGAGCTGA
AAGGCATTGACTTTAAAGAAGATGGCAATATCCTGGGCCATAAGCTGGAATACAATTTTAACAGCCACAA
TGTTTACATCACCGCCGATAAACAAAAAAATGGCATTAAAGCGAATTTTAAAATTCGCCACAACGTTGAG
GATGGCAGCGTGCAGCTGGCTGATCACTACCAGCAAAACACTCCAATCGGTGATGGTCCTGTTCTGCTGC
CAGACAATCACTATCTGAGCACGCAAAGCGTTCTGTCTAAAGATCCGAACGAGAAACGCGATCATATGGT
TCTGCTGGAGTTCGTAACCGCAGCGGGCATCACGCATGGTATGGATGAACTGTACAAATGAGCTTGCTGT
ACGGATTCGTTTTACAACGTCGTGACTGGG
